Addgene plasmid #158882: JGI_017955
Purpose: Hydrocarbon Structures for Fuels and Chemicals
Depositing lab: Joint Genome Institute.
Backbone
  Vector backbone: pET28b
  Vector type: Synthetic Biology
Growth in bacteria
  Bacterial resistance: Kanamycin, 50 μg/mL
  Growth temperature: 37°C
  Growth strain: Top10
  Copy number: High Copy
Gene/Insert
  Gene/Insert name: WP_088206054_1 (alt name: Batch220_p024)
  Species: Synthetic
  Cloning method: Gibson Cloning
Terms and licenses: Academic/Nonprofit Terms; Industry Terms: Not Available to Industry
Depositor comments: pET28b_NdeIXhoI vector with WP_088206054_1 insert, JGI ICE Registry: https://registry.jgi.doe.gov/entry/17955
How to cite: JGI_017955 was a gift from Joint Genome Institute (Addgene plasmid # 158882 ; http://n2t.net/addgene:158882 ; RRID:Addgene_158882)
