[The description below was written by a language model from this plasmid's Addgene catalogue record and pLannotate feature annotations shown in this document.]
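Description:
JGI_017955 is a bacterial expression plasmid built on the pET28b backbone, carrying a synthetic open reading frame designated WP_088206054_1 (also called Batch220_p024) that was inserted by Gibson assembly into the NdeI/XhoI-opened vector. It belongs to a synthetic-biology collection whose stated aim is hydrocarbon structures for fuels and chemicals. The record does not say what protein the insert encodes or what activity it has, and the automated feature table leaves the insert itself unannotated: it corresponds to the roughly 1 kb gap between the thrombin site and the downstream His-tag match.

Expression follows the standard pET arrangement. A T7 promoter with an adjacent lac operator drives transcription, a T7 gene 10 ribosome binding site directs translation, and a T7 terminator closes the cassette. The plasmid-borne lacI gene, under its own promoter, supplies repressor so that expression stays off until IPTG is added in a host that provides T7 RNA polymerase. The short hits labelled capTEV and 9xHis are fragment matches, most plausibly to the vector's polyhistidine stretches. Together with the thrombin cleavage site they suggest an N-terminal, thrombin-removable His tag and possibly a C-terminal His tag for affinity purification, although whether the downstream tag is in frame with the insert cannot be determined from the table.

The plasmid is selected with kanamycin through the aph(3')-Ia gene and replicates from a ColE1/pMB1-type origin. The catalogue lists it as high copy, although the pBR322-derived rop and bom elements are also present. An f1 origin allows single-stranded DNA production. The TcR fragments and other small annotations are backbone remnants rather than functional markers.
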