Features (pLannotate 1.2.2; 20 found; start..end, strand, type, name):
     15..37      +  RBS            RBS: efficient ribosome binding site from bacteriophage T7 gene 10 (Olins and Rangwala, 1989)
     56..72      +  CDS            capTEV™ (fragment): composite tag for in vivo biotinylation, TEV protease cleavage, and 6xHis tagging
     83..100     +  CDS            thrombin site: thrombin recognition and cleavage site
   1127..1144    +  CDS            9xHis (fragment): 9xHis affinity tag
   1154..1203    +  CDS            SET1 (fragment): solubility-enhancement tag derived from T7 phage gene 10B
   1211..1258    +  terminator     T7 terminator: transcription terminator for bacteriophage T7 RNA polymerase
   1295..1723    +  rep_origin     f1 ori (sequence partly withheld): f1 bacteriophage origin of replication; arrow indicates direction of (+) strand synthesis
   1776..1833    +  promoter       AmpR promoter (fragment): bla
   1842..2657    -  CDS            KanR: aminoglycoside phosphotransferase; aph(3')-Ia; confers resistance to kanamycin in bacteria or G418 (Geneticin®) in eukaryotes
   2779..3367    +  rep_origin     ori: high-copy-number ColE1/pMB1/pBR322/pUC origin of replication
   3553..3692    -  misc_feature   bom: basis of mobility region from pBR322
   3794..3985    -  CDS            rop: Rop protein, which maintains plasmids at low copy number; rop
   4002..4382    +  CDS            YPB1_ECOLX: Protein predicted: Swiss-Prot protein existence level 4. From Escherichia coli.
   4454..4745    -  CDS            TcR (fragment): tetracycline efflux protein; tet; confers resistance to tetracycline
   4760..4781    -  protein_bind   CAP binding site: CAP binding activates transcription in the presence of cAMP. E. coli catabolite activator protein
   4794..5876    -  CDS            lacI: lac repressor; lacI; The lac repressor binds to the lac operator to inhibit transcription in E. coli. This inhibition can be relieved by adding lactose or isopropyl-β-D-thiogalactopyranoside (IPTG).
   5877..5954    -  promoter       lacI promoter: lacI
   5962..6241    -  CDS            TcR (fragment): tetracycline efflux protein; tet; confers resistance to tetracycline
   6263..6281    +  promoter       T7 promoter: promoter for bacteriophage T7 RNA polymerase
   6282..6306    +  protein_bind   lac operator: The lac repressor binds to the lac operator to inhibit transcription in E. coli. This inhibition can be relieved by adding lactose or isopropyl-β-D-thiogalactopyranoside (IPTG). lac repressor encoded by lacI
>Addgene plasmid #158882 | JGI_017955 | addgene full sequence | sequence record 317628 | Addgene NGS Result
CCTCTAGAAATAATTTTGTTTAACTTTAAGAAGGAGATATACCATGGGCAGCAGCCATCATCATCATCAT
CACAGCAGCGGCCTGGTGCCGCGCGGCAGCCATATGGAGTTTAGTAATGTTTCTGTTCTGAGCGCGGCCC
ACATTGATGCCCCACACATAGTATCAAGCCAGAAAATAGAATCCGAGTTAGAGCCCATGCTCACGCGCTT
GGGGCTGAGACCAAATATTATTTCTGAACTGACGGGTATTACCGCGCGTCGATTTTGGGATGAGAAAACC
GCACCGAGCGATGTTGCAACGTGCGCTGCGGAAAGGGTATTAGAGAAAGCAGAATTAGACCGTTCTAAGA
TAGGTGTTATCATTAATACCTCAGTGTGCAAAGATTATATTGAACCTAGTGTCGCATCATTGGTTCATGG
CAACCTCAAACTGTCCAGTCATTGCATCAACTTTGACATAGGAAACGCATGTCTTGCCTTTGTGGACGCC
ATCGGGATAGTTGGCAACATGATTGAACGTGGACAGGTGGACTATGCGCTGATCGTTGACGGTGAAGGGT
CGCGTTTTATCACCGAGGAAACTATTAAGCGTTTATTAGACCCAAATTGCAGTGAGCTTGAATTCCGTAG
TAATTTTGCAAGTTTAACATTAGGTAGTGGGGCAGTTGCGATGATTTTATGCAATAGCAAATTCGTTGAT
GGTCAGCATCGCGTAATCTCAAGTGTGACTCAAGCAGCTACCGAATATAATAGGTTATGTACAGGTCAAG
TTGATAAAATGCAGACAAACGCTAACACTCTGTTCAAAAAAGGACTGGAACTGGCGCACCAAACTATGCA
ATTGGCTATCGACAAAATGGGCTGGTTTCAGAAAGATTTCGCACAGTACATTATCCATCAGGTGTCAGAA
AACCACACGTCTCAGGTAGCAAAACTTTTTAATCTTGACCTTGATAAAGTGTATAAGATTTATCGCGATT
TCGGCAACATCGGTCCGGCATCAATCCCGATCGCCTTTTCTAAAGCGTTGGACGAGGGATGTATTAAGGA
AGGCGATAGAGTTGGAGTTATGGGCATCGGCTCTGGCATTAACGTAACTATGATGGAAATTTTGTGGTGA
CTCGAGCACCACCACCACCACCACTGAGATCCGGCTGCTAACAAAGCCCGAAAGGAAGCTGAGTTGGCTG
CTGCCACCGCTGAGCAATAACTAGCATAACCCCTTGGGGCCTCTAAACGGGTCTTGAGGGGTTTTTTGCT
GAAAGGAGGAACTATATCCGGATTGGCGAATGGG
[124 nt withheld, positions 1295-1418]
C
[91 nt withheld, positions 1420-1510]
A
[49 nt withheld, positions 1512-1560]
CCTTTGACGTTGGAGTCCACGTTCTTT
[37 nt withheld, positions 1588-1624]
ACCCTATCTCGGTCTATTCTTTTGATTTATAAGGGATTTTGCCGATTTCGGCCTATTGGTTAAAAAATGA
GCTGATTTAACAAAAATTTAACGCGAATTTTAACAAAATATTAACGCTTACAATTTAGGTGGCACTTTTC
GGGGAAATGTGCGCGGAACCCCTATTTGTTTATTTTTCTAAATACATTCAAATATGTATCCGCTCATGAA
TTAATTCTTAGAAAAACTCATCGAGCATCAAATGAAACTGCAATTTATTCATATCAGGATTATCAATACC
ATATTTTTGAAAAAGCCGTTTCTGTAATGAAGGAGAAAACTCACCGAGGCAGTTCCATAGGATGGCAAGA
TCCTGGTATCGGTCTGCGATTCCGACTCGTCCAACATCAATACAACCTATTAATTTCCCCTCGTCAAAAA
TAAGGTTATCAAGTGAGAAATCACCATGAGTGACGACTGAATCCGGTGAGAATGGCAAAAGTTTATGCAT
TTCTTTCCAGACTTGTTCAACAGGCCAGCCATTACGCTCGTCATCAAAATCACTCGCATCAACCAAACCG
TTATTCATTCGTGATTGCGCCTGAGCGAGACGAAATACGCGATCGCTGTTAAAAGGACAATTACAAACAG
GAATCGAATGCAACCGGCGCAGGAACACTGCCAGCGCATCAACAATATTTTCACCTGAATCAGGATATTC
TTCTAATACCTGGAATGCTGTTTTCCCGGGGATCGCAGTGGTGAGTAACCATGCATCATCAGGAGTACGG
ATAAAATGCTTGATGGTCGGAAGAGGCATAAATTCCGTCAGCCAGTTTAGTCTGACCATCTCATCTGTAA
CATCATTGGCAACGCTACCTTTGCCATGTTTCAGAAACAACTCTGGCGCATCGGGCTTCCCATACAATCG
ATAGATTGTCGCACCTGATTGCCCGACATTATCGCGAGCCCATTTATACCCATATAAATCAGCATCCATG
TTGGAATTTAATCGCGGCCTAGAGCAAGACGTTTCCCGTTGAATATGGCTCATAACACCCCTTGTATTAC
TGTTTATGTAAGCAGACAGTTTTATTGTTCATGACCAAAATCCCTTAACGTGAGTTTTCGTTCCACTGAG
CGTCAGACCCCGTAGAAAAGATCAAAGGATCTTCTTGAGATCCTTTTTTTCTGCGCGTAATCTGCTGCTT
GCAAACAAAAAAACCACCGCTACCAGCGGTGGTTTGTTTGCCGGATCAAGAGCTACCAACTCTTTTTCCG
AAGGTAACTGGCTTCAGCAGAGCGCAGATACCAAATACTGTCCTTCTAGTGTAGCCGTAGTTAGGCCACC
ACTTCAAGAACTCTGTAGCACCGCCTACATACCTCGCTCTGCTAATCCTGTTACCAGTGGCTGCTGCCAG
TGGCGATAAGTCGTGTCTTACCGGGTTGGACTCAAGACGATAGTTACCGGATAAGGCGCAGCGGTCGGGC
TGAACGGGGGGTTCGTGCACACAGCCCAGCTTGGAGCGAACGACCTACACCGAACTGAGATACCTACAGC
GTGAGCTATGAGAAAGCGCCACGCTTCCCGAAGGGAGAAAGGCGGACAGGTATCCGGTAAGCGGCAGGGT
CGGAACAGGAGAGCGCACGAGGGAGCTTCCAGGGGGAAACGCCTGGTATCTTTATAGTCCTGTCGGGTTT
CGCCACCTCTGACTTGAGCGTCGATTTTTGTGATGCTCGTCAGGGGGGCGGAGCCTATGGAAAAACGCCA
GCAACGCGGCCTTTTTACGGTTCCTGGCCTTTTGCTGGCCTTTTGCTCACATGTTCTTTCCTGCGTTATC
CCCTGATTCTGTGGATAACCGTATTACCGCCTTTGAGTGAGCTGATACCGCTCGCCGCAGCCGAACGACC
GAGCGCAGCGAGTCAGTGAGCGAGGAAGCGGAAGAGCGCCTGATGCGGTATTTTCTCCTTACGCATCTGT
GCGGTATTTCACACCGCAATGGTGCACTCTCAGTACAATCTGCTCTGATGCCGCATAGTTAAGCCAGTAT
ACACTCCGCTATCGCTACGTGACTGGGTCATGGCTGCGCCCCGACACCCGCCAACACCCGCTGACGCGCC
CTGACGGGCTTGTCTGCTCCCGGCATCCGCTTACAGACAAGCTGTGACCGTCTCCGGGAGCTGCATGTGT
CAGAGGTTTTCACCGTCATCACCGAAACGCGCGAGGCAGCTGCGGTAAAGCTCATCAGCGTGGTCGTGAA
GCGATTCACAGATGTCTGCCTGTTCATCCGCGTCCAGCTCGTTGAGTTTCTCCAGAAGCGTTAATGTCTG
GCTTCTGATAAAGCGGGCCATGTTAAGGGCGGTTTTTTCCTGTTTGGTCACTGATGCCTCCGTGTAAGGG
GGATTTCTGTTCATGGGGGTAATGATACCGATGAAACGAGAGAGGATGCTCACGATACGGGTTACTGATG
ATGAACATGCCCGGTTACTGGAACGTTGTGAGGGTAAACAACTGGCGGTATGGATGCGGCGGGACCAGAG
AAAAATCACTCAGGGTCAATGCCAGCGCTTCGTTAATACAGATGTAGGTGTTCCACAGGGTAGCCAGCAG
CATCCTGCGATGCAGATCCGGAACATAATGGTGCAGGGCGCTGACTTCCGCGTTTCCAGACTTTACGAAA
CACGGAAACCGAAGACCATTCATGTTGTTGCTCAGGTCGCAGACGTTTTGCAGCAGCAGTCGCTTCACGT
TCGCTCGCGTATCGGTGATTCATTCTGCTAACCAGTAAGGCAACCCCGCCAGCCTAGCCGGGTCCTCAAC
GACAGGAGCACGATCATGCGCACCCGTGGGGCCGCCATGCCGGCGATAATGGCCTGCTTCTCGCCGAAAC
GTTTGGTGGCGGGACCAGTGACGAAGGCTTGAGCGAGGGCGTGCAAGATTCCGAATACCGCAAGCGACAG
GCCGATCATCGTCGCGCTCCAGCGAAAGCGGTCCTCGCCGAAAATGACCCAGAGCGCTGCCGGCACCTGT
CCTACGAGTTGCATGATAAAGAAGACAGTCATAAGTGCGGCGACGATAGTCATGCCCCGCGCCCACCGGA
AGGAGCTGACTGGGTTGAAGGCTCTCAAGGGCATCGGTCGAGATCCCGGTGCCTAATGAGTGAGCTAACT
TACATTAATTGCGTTGCGCTCACTGCCCGCTTTCCAGTCGGGAAACCTGTCGTGCCAGCTGCATTAATGA
ATCGGCCAACGCGCGGGGAGAGGCGGTTTGCGTATTGGGCGCCAGGGTGGTTTTTCTTTTCACCAGTGAG
ACGGGCAACAGCTGATTGCCCTTCACCGCCTGGCCCTGAGAGAGTTGCAGCAAGCGGTCCACGCTGGTTT
GCCCCAGCAGGCGAAAATCCTGTTTGATGGTGGTTAACGGCGGGATATAACATGAGCTGTCTTCGGTATC
GTCGTATCCCACTACCGAGATATCCGCACCAACGCGCAGCCCGGACTCGGTAATGGCGCGCATTGCGCCC
AGCGCCATCTGATCGTTGGCAACCAGCATCGCAGTGGGAACGATGCCCTCATTCAGCATTTGCATGGTTT
GTTGAAAACCGGACATGGCACTCCAGTCGCCTTCCCGTTCCGCTATCGGCTGAATTTGATTGCGAGTGAG
ATATTTATGCCAGCCAGCCAGACGCAGACGCGCCGAGACAGAACTTAATGGGCCCGCTAACAGCGCGATT
TGCTGGTGACCCAATGCGACCAGATGCTCCACGCCCAGTCGCGTACCGTCTTCATGGGAGAAAATAATAC
TGTTGATGGGTGTCTGGTCAGAGACATCAAGAAATAACGCCGGAACATTAGTGCAGGCAGCTTCCACAGC
AATGGCATCCTGGTCATCCAGCGGATAGTTAATGATCAGCCCACTGACGCGTTGCGCGAGAAGATTGTGC
ACCGCCGCTTTACAGGCTTCGACGCCGCTTCGTTCTACCATCGACACCACCACGCTGGCACCCAGTTGAT
CGGCGCGAGATTTAATCGCCGCGACAATTTGCGACGGCGCGTGCAGGGCCAGACTGGAGGTGGCAACGCC
AATCAGCAACGACTGTTTGCCCGCCAGTTGTTGTGCCACGCGGTTGGGAATGTAATTCAGCTCCGCCATC
GCCGCTTCCACTTTTTCCCGCGTTTTCGCAGAAACGTGGCTGGCCTGGTTCACCACGCGGGAAACGGTCT
GATAAGAGACACCGGCATACTCTGCGACATCGTATAACGTTACTGGTTTCACATTCACCACCCTGAATTG
ACTCTCTTCCGGGCGCTATCATGCCATACCGCGAAAGGTTTTGCGCCATTCGATGGTGTCCGGGATCTCG
ACGCTCTCCCTTATGCGACTCCTGCATTAGGAAGCAGCCCAGTAGTAGGTTGAGGCCGTTGAGCACCGCC
GCCGCAAGGAATGGTGCATGCAAGGAGATGGCGCCCAACAGTCCCCCGGCCACGGGGCCTGCCACCATAC
CCACGCCGAAACAAGCGCTCATGAGCCCGAAGTGGCGAGCCCGATCTTCCCCATCGGTGATGTCGGCGAT
ATAGGCGCCAGCAACCGCACCTGTGGCGCCGGTGATGCCGGCCACGATGCGTCCGGCGTAGAGGATCGAG
ATCTCGATCCCGCGAAATTAATACGACTCACTATAGGGGAATTGTGAGCGGATAACAATTCC
