>Addgene plasmid #158882 | JGI_017955 | depositor partial sequence | sequence record 306592 | gene insert with vector overlaps
AGCAGCGGCCTGGTGCCGCGCGGCAGCCATATGGAGTTTAGTAATGTTTCTGTTCTGAGCGCGGCCCACA
TTGATGCCCCACACATAGTATCAAGCCAGAAAATAGAATCCGAGTTAGAGCCCATGCTCACGCGCTTGGG
GCTGAGACCAAATATTATTTCTGAACTGACGGGTATTACCGCGCGTCGATTTTGGGATGAGAAAACCGCA
CCGAGCGATGTTGCAACGTGCGCTGCGGAAAGGGTATTAGAGAAAGCAGAATTAGACCGTTCTAAGATAG
GTGTTATCATTAATACCTCAGTGTGCAAAGATTATATTGAACCTAGTGTCGCATCATTGGTTCATGGCAA
CCTCAAACTGTCCAGTCATTGCATCAACTTTGACATAGGAAACGCATGTCTTGCCTTTGTGGACGCCATC
GGGATAGTTGGCAACATGATTGAACGTGGACAGGTGGACTATGCGCTGATCGTTGACGGTGAAGGGTCGC
GTTTTATCACCGAGGAAACTATTAAGCGTTTATTAGACCCAAATTGCAGTGAGCTTGAATTCCGTAGTAA
TTTTGCAAGTTTAACATTAGGTAGTGGGGCAGTTGCGATGATTTTATGCAATAGCAAATTCGTTGATGGT
CAGCATCGCGTAATCTCAAGTGTGACTCAAGCAGCTACCGAATATAATAGGTTATGTACAGGTCAAGTTG
ATAAAATGCAGACAAACGCTAACACTCTGTTCAAAAAAGGACTGGAACTGGCGCACCAAACTATGCAATT
GGCTATCGACAAAATGGGCTGGTTTCAGAAAGATTTCGCACAGTACATTATCCATCAGGTGTCAGAAAAC
CACACGTCTCAGGTAGCAAAACTTTTTAATCTTGACCTTGATAAAGTGTATAAGATTTATCGCGATTTCG
GCAACATCGGTCCGGCATCAATCCCGATCGCCTTTTCTAAAGCGTTGGACGAGGGATGTATTAAGGAAGG
CGATAGAGTTGGAGTTATGGGCATCGGCTCTGGCATTAACGTAACTATGATGGAAATTTTGTGGTGACTC
GAGCACCACCACCACCACCACTGAGATCCG
